>Addgene plasmid #58188 | ALK1-C-18 | depositor partial sequence | sequence record 89295 | insert sequence
CCAATGCTAGTGACGTCAGATCCGCTAGCGCTACCGGTCGCCACCATGGACAAAGACTGCGAAATGAAGC
GCACCACCCTGGATAGCCCTCTGGGCAAGCTGGAACTGTCTGGGTGCGAACAGGGCCTGCACCGTATCAT
CTTCCTGGGCAAAGGAACATCTGCCGCCGACGCCGTGGAAGTGCCTGCCCCAGCCGCCGTGCTGGGCGGA
CCAGAGCCACTGATGCAGGCCACCGCCTGGCTCAACGCCTACTTTCACCAGCCTGAGGCCATCGAGGAGT
TCCCTGTGCCAGCCCTGCACCACCCAGTGTTCCAGCAGGAGAGCTTTACCCGCCAGGTGCTGTGGAAACT
GCTGAAAGTGGTGAAGTTCGGAGAGGTCATCAGCTACAGCCACCTGGCCGCCCTGGCCGGCAATCCCGCC
GCCACCGCCGCCGTGAAAACCGCCCTGAGCGGAAATCCCGTGCCCATTCTGATCCCCTGCCACCGGGTGG
TGCAGGGCGACCTGGACGTGGGGGGCTACGAGGGCGGGCTCGCCGTGAAAGAGTGGCTGCTGGCCCACGA
GGGCCACAGACTGGGCAAGCCTGGGCTGGGTTCCGGACTCAGATCTCGAGCTCAAGCTTCGAATTCAGGG
TCTGGAAGTGGTAGCACCTTGGGCTCCCCCAGGAAAGGCCTTCTGATGCTGCTGATGGCCTTGGTGACCC
AGGGAGACCCTGTGAAGCCGTCTCGGGGCCCGCTGGTGACCTGCACGTGTGAGAGCCCACATTGCAAGGG
GCCTACCTGCCGGGGGGCCTGGTGCACAGTAGTGCTGGTGCGGGAGGAGGGGAGGCACCCCCAGGAACAT
CGGGGCTGCGGGAACTTGCACAGGGAGCTCTGCAGGGGGCGCCCCACCGAGTTCGTCAACCACTACTGCT
GCGACAGCCACCTCTGCAACCACAACGTGTCCCTGGTGCTGGAGGCCACCCAACCTCCTTCGGAGCAGCC
GGGAACAGATGGCCAGCTGGGCCCTGATCCTGGGCCCGTGCTGGCCTTGCTGGCCCTGGTGGCCCTGGGT
GTCCTGGCCTGTGGCATGTCCGACGGAGGCAGGAGAAGCAGCGTGCTGCACAGCGAGCTGGGAGAGTCCA
GTCTCATCTGAAAGCATCTGAGCAGGCGACAGCATGTGGGGGACCTCCTGGACAGTGACTGCACCCACAA
GGGAGTGCTCAGCTCCCCCTCCTGGGTACAGTCTGGACTGCAAGTTGTCTTGGTGATGTGTGTGGAAAGC
GCCCTATGGGCCAATGTGTG
