>Addgene plasmid #58188 | ALK1-C-18 | depositor partial sequence | sequence record 89296 | insert sequence 2
GCGTGTTCCTTGGTGTCTGAAGGGCAGCCACTCCTCGAAGCAGTCGAACGATGCAGCTGGCCTGATCCTG
GCCCGTGCTGCTGCTGGGCCTGTGGCCTGGGGTCTGGCTGTGCATGTCGACGAGGCAGAGAGCAGCGTGG
CCTGCACAGCGAGCTGGGAGAGTCCAGTCTCATCTGAAAGCATCTGAGCAGGGCGACAGCATGTTGGGGG
ACCTCCTGGACAGTGACTGCACACAGGGAGTGGCTCAGGGCTCCCCTTCCTGGTGCAGAGGACAGTGGCA
CGGCAGGTTGCCTTGGTGGAGTGTGTGGAAAAGGCCGCTATGGCGAAGTGTGGCGGGGCTTGTGGCACGG
TGAGAGTGTGGCCGTCAAGATCTTCTCCTCGAGGGATGAACAGTCCTGGTTCCGGGAGACTGAGATCTAT
AACACAGTGTTGCTCAGACACGACAACATCCTAGGCTTCATCGCCTCAGACATGACCTCCCGCAACTCGA
GCACGCAGCTGTGGCTCATCACGCACTACCACGAGCACGGCTCCCTCTACGACTTTCTGCAGAGACAGAC
GCTGGAGCCCCATCTGGCTCTGAGGCTAGCTGTGTCCGCGGCATGCGGCCTGGCGCACCTGCACGTGGAG
ATCTTCGGTACACAGGGCAAACCAGCCATTGCCCACCGCGACTTCAAGAGCCGCAATGTGCTGGTCAAGA
GCAACCTGCAGTGTTGCATCGCCGACCTGGGCCTGGCTGTGATGCACTCACAGGGCAGCGATTACCTGGA
CATCGGCAACAACCCGAGAGTGGGCACCAAGCGGTACATGGCACCCGAGGTGCTGGACGAGCAGATCCGC
ACGGACTGCTTTGAGTCCTACAAGTGGACTGACATCTGGGCCTTTGGCCTGGTGCTGTGGGAGATTGCCC
GCCGGACCATCGTGAATGGCATCGTGGAGGACTATAGACCACCCTTCTATGATGTGGTGCCCAATGACCC
CAGCTTTGAGGACATGAAGAAGGTGGTGTGTGTGGATCAGCAGACCCCCACCATCCCTAACCGGCTGGCT
GCAGACCCGGTCCTCTCAGGCCTAGCTCAGATGATGCGGGAGTGCTGGTACCCAAACCCCTCTGCCCGAC
TCACCGCGCTGCGGATCAAGAAGACACTACAAAAAATTAGCAACAGTCCAGAGAAGCCTAAAGTGATTCA
ATAGGGATCCACCGGATCTAGATAACTGATCATAATCAGCCATACCACATTGTAGAAGGTAGCCAC
