>Addgene plasmid #58188 | ALK1-C-18 | addgene partial sequence | sequence record 127453 | CMV-F 5'-CGCAAATGGGCGGTAGGCGTG-3'
GAGCTGGTTTAGTGAACCGTTCAGATCCGCTAGCGCTACCGGTCGCCACCATGGACAAAGACTGCGAAAT
GAAGCGCACCACCCTGGATAGCCCTCTGGGCAAGCTGGAACTGTCTGGGTGCGAACAGGGCCTGCACCGT
ATCATCTTCCTGGGCAAAGGAACATCTGCCGCCGACGCCGTGGAAGTGCCTGCCCCAGCCGCCGTGCTGG
GCGGACCAGAGCCACTGATGCAGGCCACCGCCTGGCTCAACGCCTACTTTCACCAGCCTGAGGCCATCGA
GGAGTTCCCTGTGCCAGCCCTGCACCACCCAGTGTTCCAGCAGGAGAGCTTTACCCGCCAGGTGCTGTGG
AAACTGCTGAAAGTGGTGAAGTTCGGAGAGGTCATCAGCTACAGCCACCTGGCCGCCCTGGCCGGCAATC
CCGCCGCCACCGCCGCCGTGAAAACCGCCCTGAGCGGAAATCCCGTGCCCATTCTGATCCCCTGCCACCG
GGTGGTGCAGGGCGACCTGGACGTGGGGGGCTACGAGGGCGGGCTCGCCGTGAAAGAGTGGCTGCTGGCC
CACGAGGGCCACAGACTGGGCAAGCCTGGGCTGGGTTCCGGACTCAGATCTCGAGCTCAAGCTTCGAATT
CAGGGTCTGGAAGTGGTAGCACCTTGGGCTCCCCCAGGAAAGGCCTTCTGATGCTGCTGATGGCCTTGGT
GACCCAGGGAGACCCTGTGAAGCCGTCTCGGGGCCCGCTGGTGACCTGCACGTGTGAGAGCCCACATTGC
AAGGGGCCTACCTGCCGGGGGGCCTGGTGCACAGTAGTGC
