[The description below was written by a language model from this plasmid's Addgene catalogue record.]
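Description:
ALK1-C-18 is a mammalian expression plasmid built on the pSNAPf-C1 backbone, carrying human ALK1 (ACVRL1, activin A receptor-like type 1), a transmembrane serine/threonine kinase receptor of the TGF-β superfamily. Expression is driven by the CMV promoter, a strong constitutive promoter widely used in cultured mammalian cells. The use of an SV40 polyA reverse sequencing primer suggests that an SV40 polyadenylation signal lies downstream of the insert. The plasmid is propagated in E. coli as a high-copy vector under kanamycin selection. It also carries a neomycin resistance marker, so transfected mammalian cells can be selected with G418 to make stable lines. No feature table is provided, so the origins of replication and other backbone elements are not itemised in the record.

The receptor is fused to a SNAP tag supplied by the backbone and recorded as N-terminal to the insert, which fits the C1-style layout where the gene of interest is cloned downstream of the tag. The "18" in the name may refer to a linker length between tag and insert, but the record does not say so. The SNAP tag is an engineered O6-alkylguanine-DNA alkyltransferase that reacts covalently with benzylguanine-derivatised substrates. The fusion can therefore be labelled with a chosen fluorescent dye or other probe rather than having intrinsic fluorescence, which is why the excitation and emission fields are listed as not applicable. The stated purpose is membrane receptor localization, so the construct is suited to imaging the distribution of ALK1 in mammalian cells. The cloning method is not recorded.
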