Addgene plasmid #58188: ALK1-C-18
Purpose: Localization: Membrane Receptor, Excitation: N/A, Emission: N/A
Depositing lab: Michael Davidson. Depositing organization: Florida State University, Tallahassee.
Backbone
  Vector backbone: pSNAPf-C1
  Vector type: Mammalian Expression
  Selectable markers: Neomycin (select with G418)
Growth in bacteria
  Bacterial resistance: Kanamycin, 50 μg/mL
  Growth temperature: 37°C
  Growth strain: DH5alpha
  Copy number: High Copy
Gene/Insert
  Gene/Insert name: ALK1 (alt name: NM_001077401)
  Species: H. sapiens (human)
  Entrez Gene: ACVRL1 (a.k.a. ACVRLK1, ALK-1, ALK1, HHT, HHT2, ORW2, SKR3, TSR-I)
  Promoter: CMV
  Tag / fusion protein: SNAP tag (N terminal on backbone)
  Cloning method: Unknown
  Sequencing primers: 5′ CMV-F; 3′ SV40pA-R
Terms and licenses: Academic/Nonprofit Terms; Industry Terms
Depositor comments: With SNAP tag.
How to cite: ALK1-C-18 was a gift from Michael Davidson (Addgene plasmid # 58188 ; http://n2t.net/addgene:58188 ; RRID:Addgene_58188)
